>Addgene plasmid #236831 | pGL4 [luc2P/LCN2/Hygro] Vector | addgene full sequence | sequence record 471832 | Addgene NGS Result
GGCCTAACTGGCCGGTACCAGAGGTGCAGCACTCCGGGAATGTCCCTCACTCTCCCCGTCCCTCTGTCTT
GCCCAATCCTGACCAGGTGCAGAAATCTTGCCAAGTGTTTCCGCAGGAGTTGCTGGCAATTGCCTCACAT
TCCTGGCCTTGGCAAAGAATGAATCAACCCACCCTAGATCCCATAAATAGGGCCACCCAGGTGAGCCTCT
CACTCGCCACCTCCTCTTCCACCCCTGCCAAAGCTTGGCAATCCGGTACTGTTGGTAAAGCCACCATGGA
AGATGCCAAAAACATTAAGAAGGGCCCAGCGCCATTCTACCCACTCGAAGACGGGACCGCCGGCGAGCAG
CTGCACAAAGCCATGAAGCGCTACGCCCTGGTGCCCGGCACCATCGCCTTTACCGACGCACATATCGAGG
TGGACATTACCTACGCCGAGTACTTCGAGATGAGCGTTCGGCTGGCAGAAGCTATGAAGCGCTATGGGCT
GAATACAAACCATCGGATCGTGGTGTGCAGCGAGAATAGCTTGCAGTTCTTCATGCCCGTGTTGGGTGCC
CTGTTCATCGGTGTGGCTGTGGCCCCAGCTAACGACATCTACAACGAGCGCGAGCTGCTGAACAGCATGG
GCATCAGCCAGCCCACCGTCGTATTCGTGAGCAAGAAAGGGCTGCAAAAGATCCTCAACGTGCAAAAGAA
GCTACCGATCATACAAAAGATCATCATCATGGATAGCAAGACCGACTACCAGGGCTTCCAAAGCATGTAC
ACCTTCGTGACTTCCCATTTGCCACCCGGCTTCAACGAGTACGACTTCGTGCCCGAGAGCTTCGACCGGG
ACAAAACCATCGCCCTGATCATGAACAGTAGTGGCAGTACCGGATTGCCCAAGGGCGTAGCCCTACCGCA
CCGCACCGCTTGTGTCCGATTCAGTCATGCCCGCGACCCCATCTTCGGCAACCAGATCATCCCCGACACC
GCTATCCTCAGCGTGGTGCCATTTCACCACGGCTTCGGCATGTTCACCACGCTGGGCTACTTGATCTGCG
GCTTTCGGGTCGTGCTCATGTACCGCTTCGAGGAGGAGCTATTCTTGCGCAGCTTGCAAGACTATAAGAT
TCAATCTGCCCTGCTGGTGCCCACACTATTTAGCTTCTTCGCTAAGAGCACTCTCATCGACAAGTACGAC
CTAAGCAACTTGCACGAGATCGCCAGCGGCGGGGCGCCGCTCAGCAAGGAGGTAGGTGAGGCCGTGGCCA
AACGCTTCCACCTACCAGGCATCCGCCAGGGCTACGGCCTGACAGAAACAACCAGCGCCATTCTGATCAC
CCCCGAAGGGGACGACAAGCCTGGCGCAGTAGGCAAGGTGGTGCCCTTCTTCGAGGCTAAGGTGGTGGAC
TTGGACACCGGTAAGACACTGGGTGTGAACCAGCGCGGCGAGCTGTGCGTCCGTGGCCCCATGATCATGA
GCGGCTACGTTAACAACCCCGAGGCTACAAACGCTCTCATCGACAAGGACGGCTGGCTGCACAGCGGCGA
CATCGCCTACTGGGACGAGGACGAGCACTTCTTCATCGTGGACCGGCTGAAGAGCCTGATCAAATACAAG
GGCTACCAGGTAGCCCCAGCCGAACTGGAGAGCATCCTGCTGCAACACCCCAACATCTTCGACGCCGGGG
TCGCCGGCCTGCCCGACGACGATGCCGGCGAGCTGCCCGCCGCAGTCGTCGTGCTGGAACACGGTAAAAC
CATGACCGAGAAGGAGATCGTGGACTATGTGGCCAGCCAGGTTACAACCGCCAAGAAGCTGCGCGGTGGT
GTTGTGTTCGTGGACGAGGTGCCTAAAGGACTGACCGGCAAGTTGGACGCCCGCAAGATCCGCGAGATTC
TCATTAAGGCCAAGAAGGGCGGCAAGATCGCCGTGAATTCTCACGGCTTCCCTCCCGAGGTGGAGGAGCA
GGCCGCCGGCACCCTGCCCATGAGCTGCGCCCAGGAGAGCGGCATGGATAGACACCCTGCTGCTTGCGCC
AGCGCCAGGATCAACGTCTAAGGCCGCGACTCTAGAGTCGGGGCGGCCGGCCGCTTCGAGCAGACATGAT
AAGATACATTGATGAGTTTGGACAAACCACAACTAGAATGCAGTGAAAAAAATGCTTTATTTGTGAAATT
TGTGATGCTATTGCTTTATTTGTAACCATTATAAGCTGCAATAAACAAGTTAACAACAACAATTGCATTC
ATTTTATGTTTCAGGTTCAGGGGGAGGTGTGGGAGGTTTTTTAAAGCAAGTAAAACCTCTACAAATGTGG
TAAAATCGATAAGGATCCGTTTGCGTATTGGGCGCTCTTCCGCTGATCTGCGCAGCACCATGGCCTGAAA
TAACCTCTGAAAGAGGAACTTGGTTAGCTACCTTCTGAGGCGGAAAGAACCAGCTGTGGAATGTGTGTCA
GTTAGGGTGTGGAAAGTCCCCAGGCTCCCCAGCAGGCAGAAGTATGCAAAGCATGCATCTCAATTAGTCA
GCAACCAGGTGTGGAAAGTCCCCAGGCTCCCCAGCAGGCAGAAGTATGCAAAGCATGCATCTCAATTAGT
CAGCAACCATAGTCCCGCCCCTAACTCCGCCCATCCCGCCCCTAACTCCGCCCAGTTCCGCCCATTCTCC
GCCCCATGGCTGACTAATTTTTTTTATTTATGCAGAGGCCGAGGCCGCCTCTGCCTCTGAGCTATTCCAG
AAGTAGTGAGGAGGCTTTTTTGGAGGCCTAGGCTTTTGCAAAAAGCTCGATTCTTCTGACACTAGCGCCA
CCATGAAGAAGCCCGAACTCACCGCTACCAGCGTTGAAAAATTTCTCATCGAGAAGTTCGACAGTGTGAG
CGACCTGATGCAGTTGTCGGAGGGCGAAGAGAGCCGAGCCTTCAGCTTCGATGTCGGCGGACGCGGCTAT
GTACTGCGGGTGAATAGCTGCGCTGATGGCTTCTACAAAGACCGCTACGTGTACCGCCACTTCGCCAGCG
CTGCACTACCCATCCCCGAAGTGTTGGACATCGGCGAGTTCAGCGAGAGCCTGACATACTGCATCAGTAG
ACGCGCCCAAGGCGTTACTCTCCAAGACCTCCCCGAAACAGAGCTGCCTGCTGTGTTACAGCCTGTCGCC
GAAGCTATGGATGCTATTGCCGCCGCCGACCTCAGTCAAACCAGCGGCTTCGGCCCATTCGGGCCCCAAG
GCATCGGCCAGTACACAACCTGGCGGGATTTCATTTGCGCCATTGCTGATCCCCATGTCTACCACTGGCA
GACCGTGATGGACGACACCGTGTCCGCCAGCGTAGCTCAAGCCCTGGACGAACTGATGCTGTGGGCCGAA
GACTGTCCCGAGGTGCGCCACCTCGTCCATGCCGACTTCGGCAGCAACAACGTCCTGACCGACAACGGCC
GCATCACCGCCGTAATCGACTGGTCCGAAGCTATGTTCGGGGACAGTCAGTACGAGGTGGCCAACATCTT
CTTCTGGCGGCCCTGGCTGGCTTGCATGGAGCAGCAGACTCGCTACTTCGAGCGCCGGCATCCCGAGCTG
GCCGGCAGCCCTCGTCTGCGAGCCTACATGCTGCGCATCGGCCTGGATCAGCTCTACCAGAGCCTCGTGG
ACGGCAACTTCGACGATGCTGCCTGGGCTCAAGGCCGCTGCGATGCCATCGTCCGCAGCGGGGCCGGCAC
CGTCGGTCGCACACAAATCGCTCGCCGGAGCGCAGCCGTATGGACCGACGGCTGCGTCGAGGTGCTGGCC
GACAGCGGCAACCGCCGGCCCAGTACACGACCGCGCGCTAAGGAGGTAGGTCGAGTTTAAACTCTAGAAC
CGGTCATGGCCGCAATAAAATATCTTTATTTTCATTACATCTGTGTGTTGGTTTTTTGTGTGTTCGAACT
AGATGCTGTCGACCGATGCCCTTGAGAGCCTTCAACCCAGTCAGCTCCTTCCGGTGGGCGCGGGGCATGA
CTATCGTCGCCGCACTTATGACTGTCTTCTTTATCATGCAACTCGTAGGACAGGTGCCGGCAGCGCTCTT
CCGCTTCCTCGCTCACTGACTCGCTGCGCTCGGTCGTTCGGCTGCGGCGAGCGGTATCAGCTCACTCAAA
GGCGGTAATACGGTTATCCACAGAATCAGGGGATAACGCAGGAAAGAACATGTGAGCAAAAGGCCAGCAA
AAGGCCAGGAACCGTAAAAAGGCCGCGTTGCTGGCGTTTTTCCATAGGCTCCGCCCCCCTGACGAGCATC
ACAAAAATCGACGCTCAAGTCAGAGGTGGCGAAACCCGACAGGACTATAAAGATACCAGGCGTTTCCCCC
TGGAAGCTCCCTCGTGCGCTCTCCTGTTCCGACCCTGCCGCTTACCGGATACCTGTCCGCCTTTCTCCCT
TCGGGAAGCGTGGCGCTTTCTCATAGCTCACGCTGTAGGTATCTCAGTTCGGTGTAGGTCGTTCGCTCCA
AGCTGGGCTGTGTGCACGAACCCCCCGTTCAGCCCGACCGCTGCGCCTTATCCGGTAACTATCGTCTTGA
GTCCAACCCGGTAAGACACGACTTATCGCCACTGGCAGCAGCCACTGGTAACAGGATTAGCAGAGCGAGG
TATGTAGGCGGTGCTACAGAGTTCTTGAAGTGGTGGCCTAACTACGGCTACACTAGAAGAACAGTATTTG
GTATCTGCGCTCTGCTGAAGCCAGTTACCTTCGGAAAAAGAGTTGGTAGCTCTTGATCCGGCAAACAAAC
CACCGCTGGTAGCGGTGGTTTTTTTGTTTGCAAGCAGCAGATTACGCGCAGAAAAAAAGGATCTCAAGAA
GATCCTTTGATCTTTTCTACGGGGTCTGACGCTCAGTGGAACGAAAACTCACGTTAAGGGATTTTGGTCA
TGAGATTATCAAAAAGGATCTTCACCTAGATCCTTTTAAATTAAAAATGAAGTTTTAAATCAATCTAAAG
TATATATGAGTAAACTTGGTCTGACAGCGGCCGCAAATGCTAAACCACTGCAGTGGTTACCAGTGCTTGA
TCAGTGAGGCACCGATCTCAGCGATCTGCCTATTTCGTTCGTCCATAGTGGCCTGACTCCCCGTCGTGTA
GATCACTACGATTCGTGAGGGCTTACCATCAGGCCCCAGCGCAGCAATGATGCCGCGAGAGCCGCGTTCA
CCGGCCCCCGATTTGTCAGCAATGAACCAGCCAGCAGGGAGGGCCGAGCGAAGAAGTGGTCCTGCTACTT
TGTCCGCCTCCATCCAGTCTATGAGCTGCTGTCGTGATGCTAGAGTAAGAAGTTCGCCAGTGAGTAGTTT
CCGAAGAGTTGTGGCCATTGCTACTGGCATCGTGGTATCACGCTCGTCGTTCGGTATGGCTTCGTTCAAC
TCTGGTTCCCAGCGGTCAAGCCGGGTCACATGATCACCCATATTATGAAGAAATGCAGTCAGCTCCTTAG
GGCCTCCGATCGTTGTCAGAAGTAAGTTGGCCGCGGTGTTGTCGCTCATGGTAATGGCAGCACTACACAA
TTCTCTTACCGTCATGCCATCCGTAAGATGCTTTTCCGTGACCGGCGAGTACTCAACCAAGTCGTTTTGT
GAGTAGTGTATACGGCGACCAAGCTGCTCTTGCCCGGCGTCTATACGGGACAACACCGCGCCACATAGCA
GTACTTTGAAAGTGCTCATCATCGGGAATCGTTCTTCGGGGCGGAAAGACTCAAGGATCTTGCCGCTATT
GAGATCCAGTTCGATATAGCCCACTCTTGCACCCAGTTGATCTTCAGCATCTTTTACTTTCACCAGCGTT
TCGGGGTGTGCAAAAACAGGCAAGCAAAATGCCGCAAAGAAGGGAATGAGTGCGACACGAAAATGTTGGA
TGCTCATACTCGTCCTTTTTCAATATTATTGAAGCATTTATCAGGGTTACTAGTACGTCTCTCAAGGATA
AGTAAGTAATATTAAGGTACGGGAGGTATTGGACAGGCCGCAATAAAATATCTTTATTTTCATTACATCT
GTGTGTTGGTTTTTTGTGTGAATCGATAGTACTAACATACGCTCTCCATCAAAACAAAACGAAACAAAAC
AAACTAGCAAAATAGGCTGTCCCCAGTGCAAGTGCAGGTGCCAGAACATTTCTCT
Features (pLannotate 1.2.2; 13 found; start..end, strand, type, name):
    276..1925    +  CDS            luciferase: firefly luciferase synthetic luc2 version of the luciferase gene
   1929..2048    +  CDS            hPEST: PEST degradation sequence from mouse ornithine decarboxylase human codon-optimized
   2100..2221    -  polyA_signal   SV40 poly(A) signal: SV40 polyadenylation signal
   2247..2378    -  CDS            LT_SV40 (fragment): Experimental evidence at protein level: Swiss-Prot protein existence level 1. Isoform 17kT antigen targets host RBL2 for degradation and promotes cell proliferation. Transactivates host cyclin A promoter through its J domain. From Simian virus 40 (SV40).
   2415..2772    +  promoter       SV40 promoter: SV40 enhancer and early promoter
   2803..3840    +  CDS            HygR: hygromycin B phosphotransferase confers resistance to hygromycin
   3864..3912    +  polyA_signal   poly(A) signal: synthetic polyadenylation signal
   3928..4059    +  CDS            TcR (fragment): tetracycline efflux protein; tet; confers resistance to tetracycline
   4239..4827    -  rep_origin     ori: high-copy-number ColE1/pMB1/pBR322/pUC origin of replication
   5027..5887    -  CDS            AmpR: β-lactamase confers resistance to ampicillin, carbenicillin, and related antibiotics
   5888..5929    -  promoter       AmpR promoter (fragment): bla
   5992..6040    +  polyA_signal   poly(A) signal: synthetic polyadenylation signal
   6054..6145    +  misc_feature   pause site: RNA polymerase II transcriptional pause signal from the human α2 globin gene
