[The description below was written by a language model from this plasmid's Addgene catalogue record and pLannotate feature annotations shown in this document.]
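Description:
pGL4 [luc2P/LCN2/Hygro] Vector is a mammalian luciferase reporter plasmid of about 6.1 kb, built on the pGL4.24[luc2P/minP] backbone and carrying human LCN2 (lipocalin 2, also known as NGAL or 24p3) as its listed insert. It is propagated in E. coli as a high-copy plasmid from a ColE1/pUC-type origin with ampicillin selection through β-lactamase. For mammalian cells it carries a hygromycin B phosphotransferase gene driven by the SV40 enhancer/early promoter and terminated by a synthetic poly(A) signal, which allows selection of stably transfected lines.

The reporter is the synthetic firefly luciferase luc2 fused at its C-terminus to a human codon-optimized PEST degradation sequence from mouse ornithine decarboxylase (hPEST), giving luc2P. This destabilized enzyme turns over quickly, so its signal follows changes in transcription more closely than stable luciferase does. The reporter is followed by the SV40 late-type polyadenylation region; the adjacent large T antigen fragment is a remnant of that SV40 segment, and the short TcR fragment is likewise backbone residue. Upstream of the reporter, a synthetic poly(A) signal and the α2-globin RNA polymerase II pause site limit read-through transcription from the backbone, lowering background.

No annotated feature corresponds to LCN2. The only unannotated stretch ahead of the luciferase coding sequence is under 300 bp, and this is presumably where an LCN2-derived regulatory sequence (promoter or response element) and any retained minimal promoter lie. The record does not define the fragment, its boundaries, or whether minP is retained. The design suggests use for monitoring LCN2 transcriptional regulation in transient or hygromycin-selected stable reporter assays.
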