Addgene plasmid #236831: pGL4 [luc2P/LCN2/Hygro] Vector
Depositing lab: Promega Corporation.
Backbone
  Vector backbone: pGL4.24[luc2P/minP] Vector
  Vector type: Luciferase
  Selectable markers: Hygromycin
Growth in bacteria
  Bacterial resistance: Ampicillin, 100 μg/mL
  Growth temperature: 37°C
  Growth strain: DH5alpha
  Copy number: High Copy
Gene/Insert
  Gene/Insert name: LCN2
  Species: H. sapiens (human)
  Mutation: None
  Entrez Gene: LCN2 (a.k.a. 24p3, MSFI, NGAL, p25)
  Cloning method: Other
How to cite: pGL4 [luc2P/LCN2/Hygro] Vector was a gift from Promega Corporation (Addgene plasmid # 236831 ; http://n2t.net/addgene:236831 ; RRID:Addgene_236831)
